>Addgene plasmid #43843 | sZF12 | depositor partial sequence | sequence record 59226 | ZF12
GACTACAAGGATGACGACGATAAATCTAGACCCGGCGAACGGCCCTTTCAGTGCCGCATATGTATGCGGA
ACTTCAGCAGAAACTTTATCCTGCAACGACACACGAGGACACATACAGGGGAAAAACCTTTCCAGTGTAG
AATCTGCATGAGAAACTTTTCCGACAGGGCGAATTTGCGGCGGCACCTCCGAACTCATACTGGCGAAAAG
CCATTCCAGTGTAGGATTTGCATGCGCAACTTTAGTAGACATGATCAGCTCACTAGGCATCTCAAGACAC
ACTTGAGGGGATCCCAACTAGTCAAAAGTGAACTG
