>Addgene plasmid #43843 | sZF12 | addgene partial sequence | sequence record 59771 | CMV-F 5'-CGCAAATGGGCGGTAGGCGTG-3'
AGCAGAGCTCTCTGGCTAACTAGAGAACCCACTGCTTACTGGCTTATCGAAATTAATACGACTCACTATA
GGGAGACCCAAGCTTGGTACCGAGCTCGGATCCACTAGTAACGGCCGCCAGTGTGCTGGAATTCGGCTTG
GGGATATCCACCATGGAGACAGACACACTCCTGCTATGGGTACTGCTGCTCTGGGTTCCAGGTTCCACTG
GTGACTATCCATATGATGTTCCAGATTATGCTGGGGCCCAGCCGGCCAGATCTGACTACAAGGATGACGA
CGATAAATCTAGACCCGGCGAACGGCCCTTTCAGTGCCGCATATGTATGCGGAACTTCAGCAGAAACTTT
ATCCTGCAACGACACACGAGGACACATACAGGGGAAAAACCTTTCCAGTGTAGAATCTGCATGAGAAACT
TTTCCGACAGGGCGAATTTGCGGCGGCACCTCCGAACTCATACTGGCGAAAAGCCATTCCAGTGTAGGAT
TTGCATGCGCAACTTTAGTAGACATGATCAGCTCACTAGGCATCTCAAGACACACTTGAGGGGATCCCAA
CTAGTCAAAAGTGAACTGCCGCGGCTGCAGGTCGACGAACAAAAACTCATCTCAGAAGAGGATCTGAATG
CTGTGGGCCAGGACACGCAGGAGGTCATCGTGGTGCCACACTCCTTGCCCTTTAAGGTGGTGGTGATCTC
AGCCATCCTGGCCCTGGTGGTGCTCACCATCATCTCCCTTATCATCCTCATCATGCTTTGGCAGAAGAAG
CCACGTTAGGCGGCCGCTCGAGATCAGCCTCGACTGTGCCTTCTAGTTGCCAGCCATCTGTTGTTTGCCC
CTCCCCCGTGCCTTCCTTGACCCTGGAAGGTGCCACTCCCACTGTCCTTTCCTAATAAAATGAGGAAATT
GCATCGCATTGTCTGAGTAGGTGTCATTCTATTCTGGGGGGTGGGGTGGGGCAGGACA
