[The description below was written by a language model from this plasmid's Addgene catalogue record.]
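Description:
sZF12 is a mammalian expression plasmid built on the commercial pDisplay backbone, a vector designed to route a cloned protein through the secretory pathway and anchor it on the outer face of the plasma membrane. In the standard pDisplay design this is done by fusing the insert between an N-terminal secretion signal peptide and a C-terminal transmembrane anchor, although the record itself does not list these backbone elements and no feature table is provided. The plasmid is propagated in E. coli under ampicillin selection; the copy number is recorded as unknown, and any mammalian selection marker is not stated.

The payload is a synthetic 315 bp insert named sZF12, placed between the BglII and SacII sites, both of which remain intact. Expression is driven by the CMV promoter, giving strong constitutive transcription in a wide range of mammalian cells. The encoded protein carries HA and Flag epitopes at its N terminus and a Myc epitope at its C terminus, which allow detection of expression and surface presentation with standard antibodies.

Judging from the name and the title of the associated publication, the insert encodes a zinc-finger-type programmable DNA-binding domain intended for cell-surface display, though the record does not give its target sequence or finger composition. The study concerns barcoding cells with surface-displayed DNA-binding domains, so a likely use is transfecting cells so that they present a sequence-specific DNA-binding module that can be labelled or distinguished with cognate DNA probes. sZF12 appears to be one member of a numbered series of such constructs.
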