Addgene plasmid #43843: sZF12
Depositing lab: George Church. Depositing organization: Harvard Medical School. Publication: Barcoding cells using cell-surface programmable DNA-binding domains. Mali P, Aach J, Lee JH, Levner D, Nip L, Church GM. Nat Methods. 2013 Mar 17. doi: 10.1038/nmeth.2407. PubMed 23503053.
Backbone
  Vector backbone: pDisplay
  Backbone manufacturer: Invitrogen
  Vector type: Mammalian Expression
Growth in bacteria
  Bacterial resistance: Ampicillin, 100 μg/mL
  Growth temperature: 37°C
  Growth strain: Top10
  Copy number: Unknown
Gene/Insert
  Gene/Insert name: sZF12
  Species: Synthetic
  Insert size (bp): 315
  Promoter: CMV
  Tag / fusion protein: HA Flag (N terminal on insert); Myc (C terminal on insert)
  Cloning method: Restriction Enzyme; 5′ cloning site BglII (not destroyed); 3′ cloning site SacII (not destroyed)
  Sequencing primers: 5′ CMV_F
Terms and licenses: Academic/Nonprofit Terms; Industry Terms: Not Available to Industry
How to cite: sZF12 was a gift from George Church (Addgene plasmid # 43843 ; http://n2t.net/addgene:43843 ; RRID:Addgene_43843)
